Addgene plasmid #76072: STK39 gRNA (BRDN0001147207)
Purpose: 3rd generation lentiviral gRNA plasmid targeting human STK39
Depositing lab: John Doench & David Root. Depositing organization: Broad Institute. Publication: Optimized sgRNA design to maximize activity and minimize off-target effects of CRISPR-Cas9. Doench JG, Fusi N, Sullender M, Hegde M, Vaimberg EW, Donovan KF, Smith I, Tothova Z, Wilen C, Orchard R, Virgin HW, Listgarten J, Root DE. Nat Biotechnol. 2016 Jan 18. doi: 10.1038/nbt.3437. PubMed 26780180.
Backbone
  Vector backbone: lentiGuide-Puro
  Backbone manufacturer: Zhang Lab (Addgene plasmid # 52963)
  Vector type: Mammalian Expression, Lentiviral, CRISPR
  Selectable markers: Puromycin
Growth in bacteria
  Bacterial resistance: Ampicillin, 100 μg/mL
  Growth temperature: 37°C
  Growth strain: DH5alpha
  Copy number: High Copy
Gene/Insert
  Gene/Insert name: STK39 (alt names: STK39; NM_013233.2)
  gRNA/shRNA sequence: AAGAACGTGTAGCAATAAAA
  Species: H. sapiens (human)
  Entrez Gene: STK39 (a.k.a. DCHT, PASK, SPAK)
  Promoter: hU6
  Cloning method: Unknown
  Sequencing primers: 5′ U6-F; 3′ pS2-R
Terms and licenses: Academic/Nonprofit Terms; Industry Terms: Not Available to Industry
Depositor comments: The gRNA was designed to target the following Genbank reference sequence(s): NM_013233.2. Note that this plasmid does NOT contain Cas9. It should be used in conjunction with lentiCas9-Blast (Addgene #52962) or otherwise with cell lines already expressing Cas9. Browse the full kinome gRNA library at http://www.addgene.org/pooled-library/broadgpp-human-kinome/ or visit http://www.broadinstitute.org/rnai/public/ for detailed protocols and information.
How to cite: STK39 gRNA (BRDN0001147207) was a gift from John Doench & David Root (Addgene plasmid # 76072 ; http://n2t.net/addgene:76072 ; RRID:Addgene_76072)
