[The description below was written by a language model from this plasmid's Addgene catalogue record and pLannotate feature annotations shown in this document.]
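Description:
STK39 gRNA (BRDN0001147207) is a third-generation lentiviral guide RNA plasmid built on the lentiGuide-Puro backbone. It delivers a single CRISPR guide against human STK39 (also known as SPAK, PASK or DCHT), designed against the NM_013233.2 reference transcript. The assembled sequence is 8,323 nt. In bacteria it is maintained as a high-copy plasmid through a ColE1/pUC-type origin and selected with ampicillin via the bla gene. An f1 origin, an SV40 origin and leftover lac, T3 and T7 elements from the cloning backbone are also annotated.

The viral cassette begins with an RSV promoter fused to a truncated HIV-1 5' LTR, which makes genomic RNA production in packaging cells independent of Tat. This is followed by the Ψ packaging signal with a gag fragment, and the RRE for Rev-dependent nuclear export. A human U6 RNA polymerase III promoter then drives the STK39 spacer joined to the Streptococcus pyogenes gRNA scaffold, with a cPPT/CTS element just downstream to aid nuclear import of the reverse-transcribed genome. A separate EF-1α core promoter with its intron A expresses puromycin N-acetyltransferase, so that transduced mammalian cells can be selected with puromycin. A WPRE follows to enhance transcript expression. The cassette ends in a ΔU3 self-inactivating 3' LTR, followed by an SV40 polyadenylation signal.

The plasmid does not encode Cas9, so it must be paired with a separate Cas9 vector or used in cells that already express the nuclease. It corresponds to a guide from a human kinome gRNA library and is suited to knocking out STK39 in human cells.
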