Features (pLannotate 1.2.2; 29 found; start..end, strand, type, name):
     14..80      +  CDS            small t antigen (fragment): SV40 (simian virus 40) small t antigen
    106..317     +  promoter       EF-1α core promoter: core promoter for human elongation factor EF-1α
    318..1256    +  intron         EF-1α intron A: intron upstream of the start codon of human EF-1α
   1278..1877    +  CDS            PuroR (fragment): puromycin N-acetyltransferase; pac from Streptomyces; confers resistance to puromycin
   1893..2481    +  misc_feature   WPRE: woodchuck hepatitis virus posttranscriptional regulatory element
   2532..2551    +  misc_feature   cPPT/CTS (fragment): central polypurine tract and central termination sequence of HIV-1
   2553..2786    +  LTR            3' LTR (ΔU3): self-inactivating 3' long terminal repeat (LTR) from HIV-1
   2864..2985    +  polyA_signal   SV40 poly(A) signal: SV40 polyadenylation signal
   3025..3160    +  rep_origin     SV40 ori: SV40 origin of replication
   3181..3199    -  promoter       T7 promoter: promoter for bacteriophage T7 RNA polymerase
   3207..3362    +  CDS            lacZα (fragment): LacZα fragment of β-galactosidase; lacZ fragment
   3367..3795    +  rep_origin     f1 ori (sequence partly withheld): f1 bacteriophage origin of replication; arrow indicates direction of (+) strand synthesis
   3848..3952    +  promoter       AmpR promoter: bla
   3953..4813    +  CDS            AmpR: β-lactamase; bla; confers resistance to ampicillin, carbenicillin, and related antibiotics
   4984..5572    +  rep_origin     ori: high-copy-number ColE1/pMB1/pBR322/pUC origin of replication
   5755..5847    +  CDS            lacI (fragment): lac repressor; lacI; The lac repressor binds to the lac operator to inhibit transcription in E. coli. This inhibition can be relieved by adding lactose or isopropyl-β-D-thiogalactopyranoside (IPTG).
   5860..5881    +  protein_bind   CAP binding site: CAP binding activates transcription in the presence of cAMP. E. coli catabolite activator protein
   5896..5926    +  promoter       lac promoter: promoter for the E. coli lac operon
   5934..5950    +  protein_bind   lac operator: The lac repressor binds to the lac operator to inhibit transcription in E. coli. This inhibition can be relieved by adding lactose or isopropyl-β-D-thiogalactopyranoside (IPTG). lac repressor encoded by lacI
   5995..6013    +  promoter       T3 promoter: promoter for bacteriophage T3 RNA polymerase
   6041..6267    +  promoter       RSV promoter: Rous sarcoma virus enhancer/promoter
   6268..6448    +  LTR            5' LTR (truncated): truncated 5' long terminal repeat (LTR) from HIV-1
   6495..6620    +  misc_feature   HIV-1 Ψ: packaging signal of human immunodeficiency virus type 1
   6604..6967    +  CDS            HIV-1 gag (fragment): gag protein from human immunodeficiency virus 1; gag
   7113..7346    +  misc_feature   RRE: The Rev response element (RRE) of HIV-1 allows for Rev-dependent mRNA export from the nucleus to the cytoplasm.
   7723..7749    +  CDS            Rev (fragment): human immunodeficiency virus 1 (HIV-1) Rev protein; rev; enhances nuclear export of unspliced and incompletely spliced viral mRNAs
   7753..7993    +  promoter       U6 promoter: RNA polymerase III promoter for human U6 snRNA
   8023..8098    +  misc_RNA       gRNA scaffold: guide RNA scaffold for the Streptococcus pyogenes CRISPR/Cas9 system
   8154..8271    +  misc_feature   cPPT/CTS: central polypurine tract and central termination sequence of HIV-1
>Addgene plasmid #76072 | STK39 gRNA (BRDN0001147207) | addgene full sequence | sequence record 185128 | Addgene Assembled Sequence
CCCGGGTGCAAAGATGGATAAAGTTTTAAACAGAGAGGAATCTTTGCAGCTAATGGACCTTCTAGGTCTT
GAAAGGAGTGGGAATTGGCTCCGGTGCCCGTCAGTGGGCAGAGCGCACATCGCCCACAGTCCCCGAGAAG
TTGGGGGGAGGGGTCGGCAATTGATCCGGTGCCTAGAGAAGGTGGCGCGGGGTAAACTGGGAAAGTGATG
TCGTGTACTGGCTCCGCCTTTTTCCCGAGGGTGGGGGAGAACCGTATATAAGTGCAGTAGTCGCCGTGAA
CGTTCTTTTTCGCAACGGGTTTGCCGCCAGAACACAGGTAAGTGCCGTGTGTGGTTCCCGCGGGCCTGGC
CTCTTTACGGGTTATGGCCCTTGCGTGCCTTGAATTACTTCCACCTGGCTGCAGTACGTGATTCTTGATC
CCGAGCTTCGGGTTGGAAGTGGGTGGGAGAGTTCGAGGCCTTGCGCTTAAGGAGCCCCTTCGCCTCGTGC
TTGAGTTGAGGCCTGGCCTGGGCGCTGGGGCCGCCGCGTGCGAATCTGGTGGCACCTTCGCGCCTGTCTC
GCTGCTTTCGATAAGTCTCTAGCCATTTAAAATTTTTGATGACCTGCTGCGACGCTTTTTTTCTGGCAAG
ATAGTCTTGTAAATGCGGGCCAAGATCTGCACACTGGTATTTCGGTTTTTGGGGCCGCGGGCGGCGACGG
GGCCCGTGCGTCCCAGCGCACATGTTCGGCGAGGCGGGGCCTGCGAGCGCGGCCACCGAGAATCGGACGG
GGGTAGTCTCAAGCTGGCCGGCCTGCTCTGGTGCCTGGCCTCGCGCCGCCGTGTATCGCCCCGCCCTGGG
CGGCAAGGCTGGCCCGGTCGGCACCAGTTGCGTGAGCGGAAAGATGGCCGCTTCCCGGCCCTGCTGCAGG
GAGCTCAAAATGGAGGACGCGGCGCTCGGGAGAGCGGGCGGGTGAGTCACCCACACAAAGGAAAAGGGCC
TTTCCGTCCTCAGCCGTCGCTTCATGTGACTCCACGGAGTACCGGGCGCCGTCCAGGCACCTCGATTAGT
TCTCGAGCTTTTGGAGTACGTCGTCTTTAGGTTGGGGGGAGGGGTTTTATGCGATGGAGTTTCCCCACAC
TGAGTGGGTGGAGACTGAAGTTAGGCCAGCTTGGCACTTGATGTAATTCTCCTTGGAATTTGCCCTTTTT
GAGTTTGGATCTTGGTTCATTCTCAAGCCTCAGACAGTGGTTCAAAGTTTTTTTCTTCCATTTCAGGTGT
CGTGACGTACGGCCACCATGACCGAGTACAAGCCCACGGTGCGCCTCGCCACCCGCGACGACGTCCCCAG
GGCCGTACGCACCCTCGCCGCCGCGTTCGCCGACTACCCCGCCACGCGCCACACCGTCGATCCGGACCGC
CACATCGAGCGGGTCACCGAGCTGCAAGAACTCTTCCTCACGCGCGTCGGGCTCGACATCGGCAAGGTGT
GGGTCGCGGACGACGGCGCCGCCGTGGCGGTCTGGACCACGCCGGAGAGCGTCGAAGCGGGGGCGGTGTT
CGCCGAGATCGGCCCGCGCATGGCCGAGTTGAGCGGTTCCCGGCTGGCCGCGCAGCAACAGATGGAAGGC
CTCCTGGCGCCGCACCGGCCCAAGGAGCCCGCGTGGTTCCTGGCCACCGTCGGAGTCTCGCCCGACCACC
AGGGCAAGGGTCTGGGCAGCGCCGTCGTGCTCCCCGGAGTGGAGGCGGCCGAGCGCGCCGGGGTGCCCGC
CTTCCTGGAGACCTCCGCGCCCCGCAACCTCCCCTTCTACGAGCGGCTCGGCTTCACCGTCACCGCCGAC
GTCGAGGTGCCCGAAGGACCGCGCACCTGGTGCATGACCCGCAAGCCCGGTGCCTGAACGCGTTAAGTCG
ACAATCAACCTCTGGATTACAAAATTTGTGAAAGATTGACTGGTATTCTTAACTATGTTGCTCCTTTTAC
GCTATGTGGATACGCTGCTTTAATGCCTTTGTATCATGCTATTGCTTCCCGTATGGCTTTCATTTTCTCC
TCCTTGTATAAATCCTGGTTGCTGTCTCTTTATGAGGAGTTGTGGCCCGTTGTCAGGCAACGTGGCGTGG
TGTGCACTGTGTTTGCTGACGCAACCCCCACTGGTTGGGGCATTGCCACCACCTGTCAGCTCCTTTCCGG
GACTTTCGCTTTCCCCCTCCCTATTGCCACGGCGGAACTCATCGCCGCCTGCCTTGCCCGCTGCTGGACA
GGGGCTCGGCTGTTGGGCACTGACAATTCCGTGGTGTTGTCGGGGAAATCATCGTCCTTTCCTTGGCTGC
TCGCCTGTGTTGCCACCTGGATTCTGCGCGGGACGTCCTTCTGCTACGTCCCTTCGGCCCTCAATCCAGC
GGACCTTCCTTCCCGCGGCCTGCTGCCGGCTCTGCGGCCTCTTCCGCGTCTTCGCCTTCGCCCTCAGACG
AGTCGGATCTCCCTTTGGGCCGCCTCCCCGCGTCGACTTTAAGACCAATGACTTACAAGGCAGCTGTAGA
TCTTAGCCACTTTTTAAAAGAAAAGGGGGGACTGGAAGGGCTAATTCACTCCCAACGAAGACAAGATCTG
CTTTTTGCTTGTACTGGGTCTCTCTGGTTAGACCAGATCTGAGCCTGGGAGCTCTCTGGCTAACTAGGGA
ACCCACTGCTTAAGCCTCAATAAAGCTTGCCTTGAGTGCTTCAAGTAGTGTGTGCCCGTCTGTTGTGTGA
CTCTGGTAACTAGAGATCCCTCAGACCCTTTTAGTCAGTGTGGAAAATCTCTAGCAGTACGTATAGTAGT
TCATGTCATCTTATTATTCAGTATTTATAACTTGCAAAGAAATGAATATCAGAGAGTGAGAGGAACTTGT
TTATTGCAGCTTATAATGGTTACAAATAAAGCAATAGCATCACAAATTTCACAAATAAAGCATTTTTTTC
ACTGCATTCTAGTTGTGGTTTGTCCAAACTCATCAATGTATCTTATCATGTCTGGCTCTAGCTATCCCGC
CCCTAACTCCGCCCATCCCGCCCCTAACTCCGCCCAGTTCCGCCCATTCTCCGCCCCATGGCTGACTAAT
TTTTTTTATTTATGCAGAGGCCGAGGCCGCCTCGGCCTCTGAGCTATTCCAGAAGTAGTGAGGAGGCTTT
TTTGGAGGCCTAGGGACGTACCCAATTCGCCCTATAGTGAGTCGTATTACGCGCGCTCACTGGCCGTCGT
TTTACAACGTCGTGACTGGGAAAACCCTGGCGTTACCCAACTTAATCGCCTTGCAGCACATCCCCCTTTC
GCCAGCTGGCGTAATAGCGAAGAGGCCCGCACCGATCGCCCTTCCCAACAGTTGCGCAGCCTGAATGGCG
AATGGG
[124 nt withheld, positions 3367-3490]
C
[91 nt withheld, positions 3492-3582]
A
[49 nt withheld, positions 3584-3632]
CCTTTGACGTTGGAGTCCACGTTCTTT
[37 nt withheld, positions 3660-3696]
ACCCTATCTCGGTCTATTCTTTTGATTTATAAGGGATTTTGCCGATTTCGGCCTATTGGTTAAAAAATGA
GCTGATTTAACAAAAATTTAACGCGAATTTTAACAAAATATTAACGCTTACAATTTAGGTGGCACTTTTC
GGGGAAATGTGCGCGGAACCCCTATTTGTTTATTTTTCTAAATACATTCAAATATGTATCCGCTCATGAG
ACAATAACCCTGATAAATGCTTCAATAATATTGAAAAAGGAAGAGTATGAGTATTCAACATTTCCGTGTC
GCCCTTATTCCCTTTTTTGCGGCATTTTGCCTTCCTGTTTTTGCTCACCCAGAAACGCTGGTGAAAGTAA
AAGATGCTGAAGATCAGTTGGGTGCACGAGTGGGTTACATCGAACTGGATCTCAACAGCGGTAAGATCCT
TGAGAGTTTTCGCCCCGAAGAACGTTTTCCAATGATGAGCACTTTTAAAGTTCTGCTATGTGGCGCGGTA
TTATCCCGTATTGACGCCGGGCAAGAGCAACTCGGTCGCCGCATACACTATTCTCAGAATGACTTGGTTG
AGTACTCACCAGTCACAGAAAAGCATCTTACGGATGGCATGACAGTAAGAGAATTATGCAGTGCTGCCAT
AACCATGAGTGATAACACTGCGGCCAACTTACTTCTGACAACGATCGGAGGACCGAAGGAGCTAACCGCT
TTTTTGCACAACATGGGGGATCATGTAACTCGCCTTGATCGTTGGGAACCGGAGCTGAATGAAGCCATAC
CAAACGACGAGCGTGACACCACGATGCCTGTAGCAATGGCAACAACGTTGCGCAAACTATTAACTGGCGA
ACTACTTACTCTAGCTTCCCGGCAACAATTAATAGACTGGATGGAGGCGGATAAAGTTGCAGGACCACTT
CTGCGCTCGGCCCTTCCGGCTGGCTGGTTTATTGCTGATAAATCTGGAGCCGGTGAGCGTGGGTCTCGCG
GTATCATTGCAGCACTGGGGCCAGATGGTAAGCCCTCCCGTATCGTAGTTATCTACACGACGGGGAGTCA
GGCAACTATGGATGAACGAAATAGACAGATCGCTGAGATAGGTGCCTCACTGATTAAGCATTGGTAACTG
TCAGACCAAGTTTACTCATATATACTTTAGATTGATTTAAAACTTCATTTTTAATTTAAAAGGATCTAGG
TGAAGATCCTTTTTGATAATCTCATGACCAAAATCCCTTAACGTGAGTTTTCGTTCCACTGAGCGTCAGA
CCCCGTAGAAAAGATCAAAGGATCTTCTTGAGATCCTTTTTTTCTGCGCGTAATCTGCTGCTTGCAAACA
AAAAAACCACCGCTACCAGCGGTGGTTTGTTTGCCGGATCAAGAGCTACCAACTCTTTTTCCGAAGGTAA
CTGGCTTCAGCAGAGCGCAGATACCAAATACTGTTCTTCTAGTGTAGCCGTAGTTAGGCCACCACTTCAA
GAACTCTGTAGCACCGCCTACATACCTCGCTCTGCTAATCCTGTTACCAGTGGCTGCTGCCAGTGGCGAT
AAGTCGTGTCTTACCGGGTTGGACTCAAGACGATAGTTACCGGATAAGGCGCAGCGGTCGGGCTGAACGG
GGGGTTCGTGCACACAGCCCAGCTTGGAGCGAACGACCTACACCGAACTGAGATACCTACAGCGTGAGCT
ATGAGAAAGCGCCACGCTTCCCGAAGGGAGAAAGGCGGACAGGTATCCGGTAAGCGGCAGGGTCGGAACA
GGAGAGCGCACGAGGGAGCTTCCAGGGGGAAACGCCTGGTATCTTTATAGTCCTGTCGGGTTTCGCCACC
TCTGACTTGAGCGTCGATTTTTGTGATGCTCGTCAGGGGGGCGGAGCCTATGGAAAAACGCCAGCAACGC
GGCCTTTTTACGGTTCCTGGCCTTTTGCTGGCCTTTTGCTCACATGTTCTTTCCTGCGTTATCCCCTGAT
TCTGTGGATAACCGTATTACCGCCTTTGAGTGAGCTGATACCGCTCGCCGCAGCCGAACGACCGAGCGCA
GCGAGTCAGTGAGCGAGGAAGCGGAAGAGCGCCCAATACGCAAACCGCCTCTCCCCGCGCGTTGGCCGAT
TCATTAATGCAGCTGGCACGACAGGTTTCCCGACTGGAAAGCGGGCAGTGAGCGCAACGCAATTAATGTG
AGTTAGCTCACTCATTAGGCACCCCAGGCTTTACACTTTATGCTTCCGGCTCGTATGTTGTGTGGAATTG
TGAGCGGATAACAATTTCACACAGGAAACAGCTATGACCATGATTACGCCAAGCGCGCAATTAACCCTCA
CTAAAGGGAACAAAAGCTGGAGCTGCAAGCTTAATGTAGTCTTATGCAATACTCTTGTAGTCTTGCAACA
TGGTAACGATGAGTTAGCAACATGCCTTACAAGGAGAGAAAAAGCACCGTGCATGCCGATTGGTGGAAGT
AAGGTGGTACGATCGTGCCTTATTAGGAAGGCAACAGACGGGTCTGACATGGATTGGACGAACCACTGAA
TTGCCGCATTGCAGAGATATTGTATTTAAGTGCCTAGCTCGATACATAAACGGGTCTCTCTGGTTAGACC
AGATCTGAGCCTGGGAGCTCTCTGGCTAACTAGGGAACCCACTGCTTAAGCCTCAATAAAGCTTGCCTTG
AGTGCTTCAAGTAGTGTGTGCCCGTCTGTTGTGTGACTCTGGTAACTAGAGATCCCTCAGACCCTTTTAG
TCAGTGTGGAAAATCTCTAGCAGTGGCGCCCGAACAGGGACTTGAAAGCGAAAGGGAAACCAGAGGAGCT
CTCTCGACGCAGGACTCGGCTTGCTGAAGCGCGCACGGCAAGAGGCGAGGGGCGGCGACTGGTGAGTACG
CCAAAAATTTTGACTAGCGGAGGCTAGAAGGAGAGAGATGGGTGCGAGAGCGTCAGTATTAAGCGGGGGA
GAATTAGATCGCGATGGGAAAAAATTCGGTTAAGGCCAGGGGGAAAGAAAAAATATAAATTAAAACATAT
AGTATGGGCAAGCAGGGAGCTAGAACGATTCGCAGTTAATCCTGGCCTGTTAGAAACATCAGAAGGCTGT
AGACAAATACTGGGACAGCTACAACCATCCCTTCAGACAGGATCAGAAGAACTTAGATCATTATATAATA
CAGTAGCAACCCTCTATTGTGTGCATCAAAGGATAGAGATAAAAGACACCAAGGAAGCTTTAGACAAGAT
AGAGGAAGAGCAAAACAAAAGTAAGACCACCGCACAGCAAGCGGCCGCTGATCTTCAGACCTGGAGGAGG
AGATATGAGGGACAATTGGAGAAGTGAATTATATAAATATAAAGTAGTAAAAATTGAACCATTAGGAGTA
GCACCCACCAAGGCAAAGAGAAGAGTGGTGCAGAGAGAAAAAAGAGCAGTGGGAATAGGAGCTTTGTTCC
TTGGGTTCTTGGGAGCAGCAGGAAGCACTATGGGCGCAGCGTCAATGACGCTGACGGTACAGGCCAGACA
ATTATTGTCTGGTATAGTGCAGCAGCAGAACAATTTGCTGAGGGCTATTGAGGCGCAACAGCATCTGTTG
CAACTCACAGTCTGGGGCATCAAGCAGCTCCAGGCAAGAATCCTGGCTGTGGAAAGATACCTAAAGGATC
AACAGCTCCTGGGGATTTGGGGTTGCTCTGGAAAACTCATTTGCACCACTGCTGTGCCTTGGAATGCTAG
TTGGAGTAATAAATCTCTGGAACAGATTTGGAATCACACGACCTGGATGGAGTGGGACAGAGAAATTAAC
AATTACACAAGCTTAATACACTCCTTAATTGAAGAATCGCAAAACCAGCAAGAAAAGAATGAACAAGAAT
TATTGGAATTAGATAAATGGGCAAGTTTGTGGAATTGGTTTAACATAACAAATTGGCTGTGGTATATAAA
ATTATTCATAATGATAGTAGGAGGCTTGGTAGGTTTAAGAATAGTTTTTGCTGTACTTTCTATAGTGAAT
AGAGTTAGGCAGGGATATTCACCATTATCGTTTCAGACCCACCTCCCAACCCCGAGGGGACCCAGAGAGG
GCCTATTTCCCATGATTCCTTCATATTTGCATATACGATACAAGGCTGTTAGAGAGATAATTAGAATTAA
TTTGACTGTAAACACAAAGATATTAGTACAAAATACGTGACGTAGAAAGTAATAATTTCTTGGGTAGTTT
GCAGTTTTAAAATTATGTTTTAAAATGGACTATCATATGCTTACCGTAACTTGAAAGTATTTCGATTTCT
TGGCTTTATATATCTTGTGGAAAGGACGAAACACCGAAGAACGTGTAGCAATAAAAGTTTTAGAGCTAGA
AATAGCAAGTTAAAATAAGGCTAGTCCGTTATCAACTTGAAAAAGTGGCACCGAGTCGGTGCTTTTTTAA
GCTTGGCGTAACTAGATCTTGAGACAAATGGCAGTATTCATCCACAATTTTAAAAGAAAAGGGGGGATTG
GGGGGTACAGTGCAGGGGAAAGAATAGTAGACATAATAGCAACAGACATACAAACTAAAGAATTACAAAA
ACAAATTACAAAAATTCAAAATTTTCGGGTTTATTACAGGGACAGCAGAGATCCACTTTGGCGCCGGCTC
GAGGGGG
