>Addgene plasmid #76072 | STK39 gRNA (BRDN0001147207) | depositor partial sequence | sequence record 143532 | Target Sequence
AAGAACGTGTAGCAATAAAA
