>Addgene plasmid #76072 | STK39 gRNA (BRDN0001147207) | addgene partial sequence | sequence record 185127 | hU6-F
GTAGAAAGTAATAATTTCTTGGGTAGTTTGCAGTTTTAAAATTATGTTTTAAAATGGACTATCATATGCT
TACCGTAACTTGAAAGTATTTCGATTTCTTGGCTTTATATATCTTGTGGAAAGGACGAAACACCGAAGAA
CGTGTAGCAATAAAAGTTTTAGAGCTAGAAATAGCAAGTTAAAATAAGGCTAGTCCGTTATCAACTTGAA
AAAGTGGCACCGAGTCGGTGCTTTTTTAAGCTTGGCGTAACTAGATCTTGAGACAAATGGCAGTATTCAT
CCACAATTTTAAAAGAAAAGGGGGGATTGGGGGGTACAGTGCAGGGGAAAGAATAGTAGACATAATAGCA
ACAGACATACAAACTAAAGAATTACAAAAACAAATTACAAAAATTCAAAATTTTCGGGTTTATTACAGGG
ACAGCAGAGATCCACTTTGGCGCCGGCTCGAGGGGGCCCGGGTGCAAAGATGGATAAAGTTTTAAACAGA
GAGGAATCTTTGCAGCTAATGGACCTTCTAGGTCTTGAAAGGAGTGGGAATTGGCTCCGGTGCCCGTCAG
TGGGCAGAGC
